>Addgene plasmid #59740 | tol2-CAG::ChR2-YFP | depositor partial sequence | sequence record 93818 | hCHR2-H134R-YFP ORF
ATGGACTATGGCGGCGCTTTGTCTGCCGTCGGACGCGAACTTTTGTTCGTTACTAATCCTGTGGTGGTGA
ACGGGTCCGTCCTGGTCCCTGAGGATCAATGTTACTGTGCCGGATGGATTGAATCTCGCGGCACGAACGG
CGCTCAGACCGCGTCAAATGTCCTGCAGTGGCTTGCAGCAGGATTCAGCATTTTGCTGCTGATGTTCTAT
GCCTACCAAACCTGGAAATCTACATGCGGCTGGGAGGAGATCTATGTGTGCGCCATTGAAATGGTTAAGG
TGATTCTCGAGTTCTTTTTTGAGTTTAAGAATCCCTCTATGCTCTACCTTGCCACAGGACACCGGGTGCA
GTGGCTGCGCTATGCAGAGTGGCTGCTCACTTGTCCTGTCATCCTTATCCGCCTGAGCAACCTCACCGGC
CTGAGCAACGACTACAGCAGGAGAACCATGGGACTCCTTGTCTCAGACATCGGGACTATCGTGTGGGGGG
CTACCAGCGCCATGGCAACCGGCTATGTTAAAGTCATCTTCTTTTGTCTTGGATTGTGCTATGGCGCGAA
CACATTTTTTCACGCCGCCAAAGCATATATCGAGGGTTATCATACTGTGCCAAAGGGTCGGTGCCGCCAG
GTCGTGACCGGCATGGCATGGCTGTTTTTCGTGAGCTGGGGTATGTTCCCAATTCTCTTCATTTTGGGGC
CCGAAGGTTTTGGCGTCCTGAGCGTCTATGGCTCCACCGTAGGTCACACGATTATTGATCTGATGAGTAA
AAATTGTTGGGGGTTGTTGGGACACTACCTGCGCGTCCTGATCCACGAGCACATATTGATTCACGGAGAT
ATCCGCAAAACCACCAAACTGAACATCGGCGGAACGGAGATCGAGGTCGAGACTCTCGTCGAAGACGAAG
CCGAGGCCGGAGCCGTGCCAGCGGCCGCCACCATGGTGAGCAAGGGCGAGGAGCTGTTCACCGGGGTGGT
GCCCATCCTGGTCGAGCTGGACGGCGACGTAAACGGCCACAAGTTCAGCGTGTCCGGCGAGGGCGAGGGC
GATGCCACCTACGGCAAGCTGACCCTGAAGTTCATCTGCACCACCGGCAAGCTGCCCGTGCCCTGGCCCA
CCCTCGTGACCACCTTCGGCTACGGCCTGCAGTGCTTCGCCCGCTACCCCGACCACATGAAGCAGCACGA
CTTCTTCAAGTCCGCCATGCCCGAAGGCTACGTCCAGGAGCGCACCATCTTCTTCAAGGACGACGGCAAC
TACAAGACCCGCGCCGAGGTGAAGTTCGAGGGCGACACCCTGGTGAACCGCATCGAGCTGAAGGGCATCG
ACTTCAAGGAGGACGGCAACATCCTGGGGCACAAGCTGGAGTACAACTACAACAGCCACAACGTCTATAT
CATGGCCGACAAGCAGAAGAACGGCATCAAGGTGAACTTCAAGATCCGCCACAACATCGAGGACGGCAGC
GTGCAGCTCGCCGACCACTACCAGCAGAACACCCCCATCGGCGACGGCCCCGTGCTGCTGCCCGACAACC
ACTACCTGAGCTACCAGTCCGCCCTGAGCAAAGACCCCAACGAGAAGCGCGATCACATGGTCCTGCTGGA
GTTCGTGACCGCCGCCGGGATCACTCTCGGCATGGACGAGCTGTACAAGTAA
