>Addgene plasmid #59740 | tol2-CAG::ChR2-YFP | depositor partial sequence | sequence record 93819 | Zeo
TTAATTAACCCGGGGAAGTTCCTATTCCGAAGTTCCTATTCTCTAGAAAGTATAGGAACTTCCGTCAGGT
GGCACTTTTCGGGGAAATGTGCGCGGAACCCCTATTTGTTTATTTTTCTAAATACATTCAAATATGTATC
CGCTCATGAGACAATAACCCTGATAAATGCTTCAATAATATTGAAAAAGGAAGAGTCCTGAGGCGGAAAG
AACCAGCTGTGGAATGTGTGTCAGTTAGGGTGTGGAAAGTCCCCAGGCTCCCCAGCAGGCAGAAGTATGC
AAAGCATGCATCTCAATTAGTCAGCAACCAGGTGTGGAAAGTCCCCAGGCTCCCCAGCAGGCAGAAGTAT
GCAAAGCATGCATCTCAATTAGTCAGCAACCATAGTCCCGCCCCTAACTCCGCCCATCCCGCCCCTAACT
CCGCCCAGTTCCGCCCATTCTCCGCCCCATGGCTGACTAATTTTTTTTATTTATGCAGAGGCCGAGGCCG
CCTCGGCCTCTGAGCTATTCCAGAAGTAGTGAGGAGGCTTTTTTGGAGGCCTAGGCTTTTGCAAAAAGCT
CCCGGGAGCTTGTATATCCATTTTCGGATCTGATCAGCACGTGTTGACAATTAATCATCGGCATAGTATA
TCGGCATAGTATAATACGACAAGGTGAGGAACTAAACCATGGCCAAGTTGACCAGTGCCGTTCCGGTGCT
CACCGCGCGCGACGTCGCCGGAGCGGTCGAGTTCTGGACCGACCGGCTCGGGTTCTCCCGGGACTTCGTG
GAGGACGACTTCGCCGGTGTGGTCCGGGACGACGTGACCCTGTTCATCAGCGCGGTCCAGGACCAGGTGG
TGCCGGACAACACCCTGGCCTGGGTGTGGGTGCGCGGCCTGGACGAGCTGTACGCCGAGTGGTCGGAGGT
CGTGTCCACGAACTTCCGGGACGCCTCCGGGCCGGCCATGACCGAGATCGGCGAGCAGCCGTGGGGGCGG
GAGTTCGCCCTGCGCGACCCGGCCGGCAACTGCGTGCACTTCGTGGCCGAGGAGCAGGACTGACACGTGC
TACGAGATTTCGATTCCACCGCCGCCTTCTATGAAAGGTTGGGCTTCGGAATCGTTTTCCGGGACGCCGG
CTGGATGATCCTCCAGCGCGGGGATCTCATGCTGGAGTTCTTCGCCCACCCCAACTTGTTTATTGCAGCT
TATAATGGTTACAAATAAAGCAATAGCATCACAAATTTCACAAATAAAGCATTTTTTTCACTGCATTCTA
GTTGTGGTTTGTCCAAACTCATCAATGTATCTTATCATGTCTGAATTCCCGGGGATCCTCTAGGGGGAGG
CTGACTGAAACACGGAAGGAGACAATACCGGAAGGAACCCGCGCTATGACGGCAATAAAAAGACAGAATA
AAACGCACGGTGTTGGGTCGTTTGTTCATAAGAAGTTCCTATTCCGAAGTTCCTATTCTCTAGAAAGTAT
AGGAACTTCGTCGAC
