>Addgene plasmid #59740 | tol2-CAG::ChR2-YFP | addgene partial sequence | sequence record 96221 | pCAGGS5 5'-ggttcggcttctggcgtgtgacc-3'
CTCATCATTTTGGCAAAGAATTCCTCGAGTCTAGCTGGATCCCCCGGTGCCACCATGGACTATGGCGGCG
CTTTGTCTGCCGTCGGACGCGAACTTTTGTTCGTTACTAATCCTGTGGTGGTGAACGGGTCCGTCCTGGT
CCCTGAGGATCAATGTTACTGTGCCGGATGGATTGAATCTCGCGGCACGAACGGCGCTCAGACCGCGTCA
AATGTCCTGCAGTGGCTTGCAGCAGGATTCA
