>Addgene plasmid #59740 | tol2-CAG::ChR2-YFP | addgene partial sequence | sequence record 96236 | M13pUC-Fwd 5'-CCCAGTCACGACGTTGTAAAACG-3'
TAGTAGGAATTACCCACCTGTACAAGTGCTGAAAACTTGGATGAATAAGCCCGTTTGCCATTTTCTACTG
CTATTTTAAATCTTTTCTGTATTTGTCTGCATTTGTCTTTACCCTTGAATAAATGTTTTAGTTGTTTTTT
TTCAATTATGACTGTGTTTAACAGACATTATTACAATAATATGTAATAGTAGTACACACTATTATTATGT
AATAGTACTTGTTGACTGTATTTGAGAACTGGACCGAGTGAGTGTTACGTCACCCATTCAAAATGACTTA
CTTCTGGCTCCAACAAAATGAAGTTAATTCAGTTGCCATTTTTCACTGTATGGACATCGCCGTGTTGGAG
CTAGACGTTGCCAATAAGCAAGAAAGAGCCGAGATGCGTCGAGTCTGAGTCACCGTTCCTATGGCAACCC
CTCTAACCAATCAGAAGTAAGCTTGTTGGAAGTCCACAGCCTACCACTTGAAAGCGGGCTGCACAAAATC
TGTCAAACGTTTTGAACGTTGGATGTGAGAGCACATAC
