>Addgene plasmid #59740 | tol2-CAG::ChR2-YFP | addgene partial sequence | sequence record 96238 | M13pUC-Rev 5'-AGCGGATAACAATTTCACACAGG-3'
TCACTAAAGGGAACAAAAGCTGGAGCTCCACCGACGGTGGAGGCCGCTCTAGAACTAGTGGATCTGCTGG
GCTTGCTGAAGGTAGGGGGTCAAGAACCAGAGGTGTAAAGTACTTGAGTAATTTTACTTGATTACTGTAC
TTAAGTATTATTTTTGGGGATTTTTACTTTACTTGAGTACAATTAAAAATCAATACTTTTACTTTTACTT
AATTACATTTTTTTAGAAAAAAAAGTACTTTTTACTCCTTACAATTTTATTTACAGTCAAAAAGTACTTA
TTTTTTGGAGATCACTTCATTCTATTTTCCCTTGCTATTACCAAACCAATTGAATTGCGCTGATGCCCAG
TTTAATTTAAATGTTATTTATTCTGCCTATGAAAATCGTTTTCACATTATATGAAATTGG
