>Addgene plasmid #59740 | tol2-CAG::ChR2-YFP | addgene partial sequence | sequence record 96241 | Zeo-R 5'-ctgatgaacagggtcacgtc-3'
ACCCGAGCCGGTCGGTCCAGAACTCGACCGCTCCGGCGACGTCGCGCGCGGTGAGCACCGGAACGGCACT
GGTCAACTTGGCCATGGTTTAGTTCCTCACCTTGTCGTATTATACTATGCCGATATACTATGCCGATGAT
TAATTGTCAACACGTGCTGATCAGATCCGAAAATGGATATACAAGCTCCCGGGAGCTTTTTGCAAAAGCC
TAGGCCTCCAAAAAAGCCTCCTCACTACTTCTGGAATAGCTCAGAGGCCGAGGCGGCCTCGGCCTCTGCA
TAAATAAAAAAAATTAGTCAGCCATGGGGCGGAGAATGGGCGGAACTGGGCGGAGTTAGGGGCGGGATGG
GCGGAGTTAGGGGCGGGACTATGGTTGCTGACTAATTGAGATGCATGCTTTGCATACTTCTGCCTGCTGG
GGAGCCTGGGGACTTTCCACACCTGGTTGCTGACTAATTGAGATGCATGCTTTGCATACTTCTGCCTGCT
GGGGAG
