>Addgene plasmid #59740 | tol2-CAG::ChR2-YFP | addgene partial sequence | sequence record 97016 | pBABE3 5'-ACCCTAACTGACACACATTCC-3'
TTCCTTTTCATATTATTGAAGCATTTATCAGGGTTATTGTCTCATGAGCGGATACATATTTGAATGTATT
TAGAAAAATAAACAAATAGGGGTTCCGCGCACATTTCCCCGAAAAGTGCCACCTGACGGAAGTTCCTATA
CTTTCTAGAGAATAGGAACTTCGGAATAGGAACTTCCCCGGGTTAATTAAACTAGACTCGAGCCCCAGCT
GGTTCTTTCCGCCTCAGAAGCCATAGAGCCCACCGCATCCCCAGCATGCCTGCTATTGTCTTCCCAATCC
TCCCCCTTGCTGTCCTGCCCCACCCCACCCCCCAGAATAGAATGACACCTACTCAGACAATGCGATGCAA
TTTCCTCATTTTATTAGGAAAGGACAGTGGGAGTGGCACCTTCCAGGGTCAAGGAAGGCACGGGGGAGGG
GCAAACAACAGATGGCTGGCAACTAGAAGGCACAGTCGAGGCTGATCAGCGAGCTCTAGGGCTAGCGGGC
CCCCATGGGATCCACTAGTGGATCCCCCGGGCTGCAGGAATTCTTACTTGTACAGCTCGTCCATGCCGAG
AGTGATCCCGGCGGCGGTCACGAACTCCAGCAGGACCATGTGATCGCGCTTCTCGTTGGGGTCTTTGCTC
AGGGCGGACTGGTAGCTCAGGTA
