>Addgene plasmid #59740 | tol2-CAG::ChR2-YFP | addgene partial sequence | sequence record 97116 | EBV-rev 5'-GTGGTTTGTCCAAACTCATC-3'
CCGGGGATCCTCTAGGGGGAGGCTGACTGAAACACGGAAGGAGACAATACCGGAAGGAACCCGCGCTATG
ACGGCAATAAAAAGACAGAATAAAACGCACGGTGTTGGGTCGTTTGTTCATAAGAAGTTCCTATTCCGAA
GTTCCTATTCTCTAGAAAGTATAGGAACTTCGTCGAATCAGATCTTTTTCCCTCTGCCAAAAATTATGGG
GACATCATGAAGCCCCTTGAGCATCTGACTTCTGGCTAATAAAGGAAATTTATTTTCATTGCAATAGTGT
GTTGGAATTTTTTGTGTCTCTCACTCGGAAGGACATATGGGAGGGCAAATCATTTAAAACATCAGAATGA
GTATTTGGTTTAGAGTTTGGCAACATATGCCCATATGCTGGCTGCCATGAACAAAGGTTGGCTATAAAGA
GGTCATCAGTATATGAAACAGCCCCCTGCTGTCCATTCCTTATTCCATAGAAAAGCCTTGACTTGAGGTT
AGATTTTTTTTATATTTTGTTTTGTGTTATTTTTTTCTTTAACATCCCTAAAATTTTCCTTACATGTTTT
ACTAGCCAGATTTTTCCTCCTCTCCTGACTACTCCCAGTCATAGCTGTCCCTCTTCTCTTATGGAGATCC
CTCGACCTGCAGCCCAAGCTTCTGCGAAGATACGGCCACGGGTGCTCTTGATCCTGTGGCTGATTTTGGA
CTGTGCTGCTCGCAGCTGCTGATGAATCACATACTTCCTCCATTTTCTTCCACTGATTGACTGTTATAAT
TTCCCTAATTTCCAGGTCAAGGTGCTGTGCATTGTGGTAATAGA
