[The description below was written by a language model from this plasmid's Addgene catalogue record.]
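Description:
tol2-CAG::ChR2-YFP is a mammalian expression plasmid built on a pUC18 backbone, in which the entire expression unit is flanked by the left and right arms of the Tol2 transposon. It is maintained as a high-copy plasmid in E. coli under ampicillin selection. The Tol2 ends allow the cassette between them to be excised and integrated into the host genome when Tol2 transposase is supplied from a separate source, giving stable transgene insertion rather than transient expression. The record does not include a transposase gene on this plasmid.

The payload is channelrhodopsin-2 from Chlamydomonas reinhardtii carrying the H134R substitution, a commonly used variant associated with larger photocurrents, fused at its C terminus to YFP so that expressing cells can be identified by fluorescence. Expression is driven by the strong, broadly active CAG promoter, followed by a 5' splice substrate (an intronic element of the kind generally included to improve transcript processing and expression), and terminated by a bovine growth hormone polyadenylation signal. Downstream sits a zeocin resistance marker flanked by FRT sites, which permits selection of stably transfected mammalian cells and later removal of the marker by Flp recombinase if desired.

The construct is intended for optogenetic excitation: it is used to generate embryonic stem cell lines that express the light-gated cation channel, so that neurons derived from them, and other excitable cells such as muscle, can be depolarised with light. No feature table is available for this entry, so element positions and sizes are not stated.
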