Addgene plasmid #59740: tol2-CAG::ChR2-YFP
Purpose: Optogenetic excitation of ES cell-derived neurons (and other cells, such as muscle)
Depositing lab: Ivo Lieberam. Depositing organization: King's College London. Publication: Optical control of muscle function by transplantation of stem cell-derived motor neurons in mice. Bryson JB, Machado CB, Crossley M, Stevenson D, Bros-Facer V, Burrone J, Greensmith L, Lieberam I. Science. 2014 Apr 4;344(6179):94-7. doi: 10.1126/science.1248523. PubMed 24700859.
Backbone
  Vector backbone: pUC18
  Modifications to backbone: tol2L/R flanked expression vector consisting of CAG promoter, followed by a 5' splice substrate, the ChR2-YFP gene, a bGH poly-adenylation sequence, and a FRT-zeo-FRT resistance marker.
  Vector type: Mammalian Expression
  Selectable markers: Zeocin
Growth in bacteria
  Bacterial resistance: Ampicillin, 100 μg/mL
  Growth temperature: 37°C
  Growth strain: DH5alpha
  Copy number: High Copy
Gene/Insert
  Gene/Insert name: Channelrhodopsin-2 (alt name: ChR2)
  Species: Chlamydomonas reinhardtii
  Mutation: H134R
  Promoter: CAG
  Tag / fusion protein: YFP (C terminal on insert)
  Cloning method: Unknown
  Sequencing primers: 5′ pCAGGS5; 3′ Zeo-R
Terms and licenses: Academic/Nonprofit Terms; Industry Terms: Not Available to Industry
How to cite: tol2-CAG::ChR2-YFP was a gift from Ivo Lieberam (Addgene plasmid # 59740 ; http://n2t.net/addgene:59740 ; RRID:Addgene_59740)
